>Addgene plasmid #188587 | pAFMW-Nbr[C399-625] | addgene full sequence | sequence record 375837 | Addgene NGS Result
TTGTACAAAGTGGTGACGTAAGCTAGCAGGATCTTTGTGAAGGAACCTTACTTCTGTGGTGTGACATAAT
TGGACAAACTACCTACAGAGATTTAAAGCTCTAAGGTAAATATAAAATTTTTAAGTGTATAATGTGTTAA
ACTACTGATTCTAATTGTTTGTGTATTTTAGATTCCAACCTATGGAACTGATGAATGGGAGCAGTGGTGG
AATGCCTTTAATGAGGAAAACCTGTTTTGCTCAGAAGAAATGCCATCTAGTGATGATGAGGCTACTGCTG
ACTCTCAACATTCTACTCCTCCAAAAAAGAAGAGAAAGGTAGAAGACCCCAAGGACTTTCCTTCAGAATT
GCTAAGTTTTTTGAGTCATGCTGTGTTTAGTAATAGAACTCTTGCTTGCTTTGCTATTTACACCACAAAG
GAAAAAGCTGCACTGCTATACAAGAAAATTATGGAAAAATATTCTGTAACCTTTATAAGTAGGCATAACA
GTTATAATCATAACATACTGTTTTTTCTTACTCCACACAGGCATAGAGTGTCTGCTATTAATAACTATGC
TCAAAAATTGTGTACCTTTAGCTTTTTAATTTGTAAAGGGGTTAATAAGGAATATTTGATGTATAGTGCC
TTGACTAGAGATCATAATCAGCCATACCACATTTGTAGAGGTTTTACTTGCTTTAAAAAACCTCCCACAC
CTCCCCCTGAACCTGAAACATAAAATGAATGCAATTGTTGTTGTTAACTTGTTTATTGCAGCTTATAATG
GTTACAAATAAAGCAATAGCATCACAAATTTCACAAATAAAGCATTTTTTTCACTGCATTCTAGTTGTGG
TTTGTCCAAACTCATCAATGTATCTTATCATGTCTGGATCCCGTTTAAACTACGCGTAATTCAAACAGGG
TTCTGGCGTCGTTCTCGTACTGTTTTCCCCAGGCCAGTGCTTTAGCGTTATTGAAAAAGGAAGAGTATGA
GTATTCAACATTTCCGTGTCGCCCTTATTCCCTTTTTTGCGGCATTTTGCCTTCCTGTTTTTGCTCACCC
AGAAACGCTGGTGAAAGTAAAAGATGCTGAAGATCAGTTGGGTGCACGAGTGGGTTACATCGAACTGGAT
CTCAACAGCGGTAAGATCCTTGAGAGTTTTCGCCCCGAAGAACGTTTTCCAATGATGAGCACTTTTAAAG
TTCTGCTATGTGGCGCGGTATTATCCCGTATTGACGCCGGGCAAGAGCAACTCGGTCGCCGCATACACTA
TTCTCAGAATGACTTGGTTGAGTACTCACCAGTCACAGAAAAGCATCTTACGGATGGCATGACAGTAAGA
GAATTATGCAGTGCTGCCATAACCATGAGTGATAACACTGCGGCCAACTTACTTCTGACAACGATCGGAG
GACCGAAGGAGCTAACCGCTTTTTTGCACAACATGGGGGATCATGTAACTCGCCTTGATCGTTGGGAACC
GGAGCTGAATGAAGCCATACCAAACGACGAGCGTGACACCACGATGCCTGTAGCAATGGCAACAACGTTG
CGCAAACTATTAACTGGCGAACTACTTACTCTAGCTTCCCGGCAACAATTAATAGACTGGATGGAGGCGG
ATAAAGTTGCAGGACCACTTCTGCGCTCGGCCCTTCCGGCTGGCTGGTTTATTGCTGATAAATCTGGAGC
CGGTGAGCGTGGGTCTCGCGGTATCATTGCAGCACTGGGGCCAGATGGTAAGCCCTCCCGTATCGTAGTT
ATCTACACGACGGGGAGTCAGGCAACTATGGATGAACGAAATAGACAGATCGCTGAGATAGGTGCCTCAC
TGATTAAGCATTGGTAACTGTCAGACCAAGTTTACTCATATATACTTTAGATTGATTTAAAACTTCATTT
TTAATTTAAAAGGATCTAGGTGAAGATCCTTTTTGATAATCTCATGACCAAAATCCCTTAACGTGAGTTT
TCGTTCCACTGAGCGTCAGACCCCGTAGAAAAGATCAAAGGATCTTCTTGAGATCCTTTTTTTCTGCGCG
TAATCTGCTGCTTGCAAACAAAAAAACCACCGCTACCAGCGGTGGTTTGTTTGCCGGATCAAGAGCTACC
AACTCTTTTTCCGAAGGTAACTGGCTTCAGCAGAGCGCAGATACCAAATACTGTTCTTCTAGTGTAGCCG
TAGTTAGGCCACCACTTCAAGAACTCTGTAGCACCGCCTACATACCTCGCTCTGCTAATCCTGTTACCAG
TGGCTGCTGCCAGTGGCGATAAGTCGTGTCTTACCGGGTTGGACTCAAGACGATAGTTACCGGATAAGGC
GCAGCGGTCGGGCTGAACGGGGGGTTCGTGCACACAGCCCAGCTTGGAGCGAACGACCTACACCGAACTG
AGATACCTACAGCGTGAGCTATGAGAAAGCGCCACGCTTCCCGAAGGGAGAAAGGCGGACAGGTATCCGG
TAAGCGGCAGGGTCGGAACAGGAGAGCGCACGAGGGAGCTTCCAGGGGGAAACGCCTGGTATCTTTATAG
TCCTGTCGGGTTTCGCCACCTCTGACTTGAGCGTCGATTTTTGTGATGCTCGTCAGGGGGGCGGAGCCTA
TGGAAAAACGCCAGCAACGCGGCCTTTTTACGGTTCCTGGCCTTTTGCTGGCCTTTTGCTCACATGTTCT
TTCCTGCGTTATCCCCTGATTCTGTGGATAACCGTATTACCGCCTTTGAGTGAGCTGATACCGCTCGCCG
CAGCCGAACGACCGAGCGCAGCGAGTCAGTGAGCGAGGAAGCGGAAGAGCGCCCAATACGCAAACCGCCT
CTCCCCGCGCGTTGGCCGATTCATTAATGCAGGCAACTCGTGAAAGGTAGGCGGATCAGCGGCCGCAGCA
TGCAATTCTATATTCTAAAAACACAAATGATACTTCTAAAAAAAAATCATGAATGGCATCAACTCTGAAT
CAAATCTTTGCAGATGCACCTACTTCTCATTTCCACTGTCACATCATTTTTCCAGATCTCGCTGCCTGTT
ATGTGGCCCACAAACCAAGACACGTTTTATGGCCATTAAAGCTGGCTGATCGTCGCCAAACACCAAATAC
ATAATGAATATGTACACATTCGAGAAAGAAGCGATCAAAGAAGCGTCTTCGGGCGGAGTAGGAGAATGCG
GAGGAGAAGGAGAACGAGCTGATCTAGTATCTCTCCACAATCCAATGCCAACTGACCAACTGGCCATATT
CGGAGCAATTTGAAGCCAATTTCCATCGCCTGGCGATCGCTCCATTCTTGGCTATATGTTTTTCACCGTT
ACCCGGGGCCATTTTCAAAGACTCGTCGGCAAGATAAGATTGTGTCACTCGCTGTCTCTCTTCATTTGTC
GAAGAATGCTGAGGAATTTCGCGATGACGTCGGCGAGTATTTTGAAGAATGAGAATAATTTGTATTTATA
CGAAAATCAGTTAGTGGAATTTTCTACAAAAACATGTTATCTATAGATAATTTTGTTGCAAAATATGTTG
ACTATGACAAAGATTGTATGTATATACCTTTAATGTATTCTCATTTTCTTATGTATTTATAATGGCAATG
ATGATACTGATGATATTTTAAGATGATGCCAGACCAAAAGGCTTGAATTTCTGCGTCTTTTGCCGAACGC
AGTGCATGTGCAATTGTTGTTTTTTGGAATATTCAATTTTCGGACTGTCCGCTTTGATTTCAGTTTCTTG
GCTTATTCAAAAAGCAAAGTAAAGCCAAAAAAGCGAGATGGCAATACCAAATGCGGCAAAACGGTAGTGG
AAGGAAAGGGGTGCGGGGCAGCGGAAGGAAGGGTGGGGCGGGGCGTGGCGGGGTCTGTGGCTGGGCGCGA
CGTCACCGACGTTGGAGCCACTCCTTTGACCATGTGTGCGTGTGTGTATTATTCGTGTCTCGCCACTCGC
CGGTTGTTTTTTTCTTTTTATGCTGCGCTCTCTCTAGCGCCATCTCGCTTACGCATGCTCAACGCACCGC
ATGTTGCCGTTTCCTTTTATGCGTCATTTTGGCTCGAAATAGGCAATTATTTAAACAAAGATTAGTCAAC
GAAAACGCTAAAATAAATAAGTCTACAATATGGTTACTTATTGCCATGTGTGTGCAGCCAACGATAGCAA
CAAAAGCAACAACACAGGTGGCTTTCCCTCTTTCACTTTTTGTTTGCAAGCCGCGTGCGAGCAAGACGGC
ACGACCGGCAAACGCAATTACGCTGACAAAGAGCAGACGAAGTTTTGGCGAAAAACATCAAGGCGCCTGA
TACGAATGCATTTGCAATAACAATTGCGATATTTAATATTGTTTATGAAGCTGTTTGACTTCAAAACACA
CAAAAAAAAAAATAAAACAAATTATTTGAAAGAGAATTAGGAATCGGACGCTTATCGTTAGGGTAACAAC
AAGAAATGCTTACTGAGTCACAGCCTCTGGAAAACTGCCGCAAGCCAGAGAGAGAGAGAAAAAGAGGGAG
AGCAGCTTAGACCGCATGTGCTTGTGTGTGAGGCGTCTCTCTCTTCGTCTCTGTTGCGCAAACGCATAGA
CTGCACTGAAAAAATCGATTACCTATTTTTTATGAATGAATATTTGCACTATTACTATTCAAAACTATTA
AGATAGCAATCACATTCAATAGCCAAATACTATACCACCTGAGCGATGCAACGAAATGATCAATTTGAGC
AAAAATGCTGCATATTTAGGACGGCATCATTATAGAAATGCTTCTTGCTGTGTACTTTTCTCTCGTCTGG
CAGCTGTTTCGCCGTTATTGTTAAAACCGGCTTAAGTTAGGTGTGTTTTCTACGACTAGTGAATGCCCTA
CTAGAAGATGTGTGTTGCACAAAATGTCCCTGGAATAACCAATTTGAAGTGCAGATAGCAGTAAACGTAA
GCTAATATGAATATTATTTAACTGTAATGTTTTAATATCGCTGGACATTACTAATAAACCCACTATAAAC
ACATGTACATATGTATGTTTTGGCATACAATGAGTAGTTGGGGAAAAAATGTGTAAAAGCACCGTGACCA
TCACAGCATAAAGATAACCAGCTGAAGTATCGAATATGAGTAACCCCCAAATTGAATCACATGCCGCAAC
TGATAGGACCCATGGAAGTACACTCTTCATGGCGATATACAAGACACACACAAGCACGAACACCCAGTTG
CGGAGGAAATTCTCCGTAAATGAAAACCCAATCGGCGAACAATTCATACCCATATATGGTAAAAGTTTTG
AACGCGACTTGAGAGCGGAGAGCATTGCGGCTGATAAGGTTTTAGCGCTAAGCGGGCTTTATAAAACGGG
CTGCGGGACCAGTTTTCATATCACTACCGTTTGAGTTCTTGTGCTGTGTGGATACTCCTCCCGACACAAA
GCCGCTCCATCAGCCAGCAGTCGTCTAATCCAGAGACCCCGGATCCAGATATCGAGGCCTGTCTAGAGAA
GCTTGTTCGAATCTCGAGTGCGCGCTTCCGGAGGTATACACCTAGGCGGTACCACTGCAGTGAATTCGGA
GCTCCGCCACCATGGACTACAAAGACCATGACGGTGATTATAAAGATCATGACATCGATTACAAGGATGA
CGATGACAAGCACCGGTTGAGCTCCGCCACCATGGAGCAAAAGCTCATTTCTGAAGAGGACTTGAATGAA
ATGGAGCAAAAGCTCATTTCTGAAGAGGACTTGAATGAAATGGAGCAAAAGCTCATTTCTGAAGAGGACT
TGAATGAAATGGAGCAAAAGCTCATTTCTGAAGAGGACTTGAATGAAATGGAGCAAAAGCTCATTTCTGA
AGAGGACTTGAATGAAATGGAGAGCTTGGGCGACCTCACCATGGAGCAAAAGCTCATTTCTGAAGAGGAC
TTGAATCACCGGTATACAAGTTTGTACAAAAAAGCAGGCTCCGCGGCCGCCCCCTTCACCATGTACCTGA
CCATGGACCTGCCCGACGAGTGCCTTATCATTGTGAACAAGGCTGATGAGTTCGATCGTATGTTATACCA
TCTGCAGCAGGAGTGCGTCATATACCTGGATTCTGAATGGATGCAGAGCGTGTGCGGAGACAATCAGCTG
TGCGTGCTACAGATCGCCACCGGCCACAATGTCTACCTGATCGATTGCCTGGCGCGGGAGAGCTTACGCT
CGGAACACTGGCGCTTGCTGGGCGCGAATATCTTTAATAACGTGAACATCCGTAAGGTGGGGTTCTCTAT
GGTCAGTGATCTCAGTGTATTGCAGCGGTCACTGCCCCTGCAACTGCGCCTTCAAATGCCTCACCACTAC
TTGGACCTTCGCAATCTCTGGTTGGAGTTAAAAAAGCAGCGCTTCGGCGTTGAACTTCCCTTCGGCAATG
TTAACCGGGCAGGAGACGCCCTTACGGATCTCTCATTGGCATGCCTTGGCAAGAAACTGAACAAATCAAA
CCAGTGCTCAAACTGGGCCAATAGACCGCTGCGTCGCGAGCAGATTCTTTATGCAGCCATCGATGCGCGG
TGTTTGATGCTGATCTACAACACGCTCATTGAACGCGTGTCCTTCATACAAGCGGTTATCGAAAAGAGCA
TCGCCAGCAATAACTTTCTCAGGCGGGGTGCCCATGTTAAGTGAAAGGGTGGGCGCGCCGACCCAGCTTT
C
Features (pLannotate 1.2.2; 21 found; start..end, strand, type, name):
     30..104     +  CDS            small t antigen (fragment): SV40 (simian virus 40) small t antigen
    106..171     +  intron         small t intron: SV40 (simian virus 40) small t antigen intron
    301..321     +  CDS            SV40 NLS: nuclear localization signal of SV40 (simian virus 40) large T antigen
    640..723     +  CDS            large T antigen (fragment): large T antigen from SV40 (simian virus 40)
    746..880     +  polyA_signal   SV40 poly(A) signal: SV40 polyadenylation signal
    898..960     -  CDS            Exo (fragment): 5' to 3' double-stranded DNA exonuclease in the λ Red system; exo; creates 3' single-stranded DNA tails
    959..976     +  promoter       AmpR promoter (fragment): bla
    977..1837    +  CDS            AmpR: β-lactamase; bla; confers resistance to ampicillin, carbenicillin, and related antibiotics
   2008..2596    +  rep_origin     ori: high-copy-number ColE1/pMB1/pBR322/pUC origin of replication
   2779..2832    +  CDS            lacI (fragment): lac repressor; lacI; The lac repressor binds to the lac operator to inhibit transcription in E. coli. This inhibition can be relieved by adding lactose or isopropyl-β-D-thiogalactopyranoside (IPTG).
   2918..5427    +  promoter       Ac5 promoter: Drosophila melanogaster actin 5C promoter
   5545..5610    +  CDS            3xFLAG: three tandem FLAG® epitope tags, followed by an enterokinase cleavage site
   5635..5664    +  CDS            Myc: Myc (human c-Myc proto-oncogene) epitope tag
   5674..5703    +  CDS            Myc: Myc (human c-Myc proto-oncogene) epitope tag
   5713..5742    +  CDS            Myc: Myc (human c-Myc proto-oncogene) epitope tag
   5752..5781    +  CDS            Myc: Myc (human c-Myc proto-oncogene) epitope tag
   5791..5820    +  CDS            Myc: Myc (human c-Myc proto-oncogene) epitope tag
   5854..5883    +  CDS            Myc: Myc (human c-Myc proto-oncogene) epitope tag
   5896..5920    +  protein_bind   attB1: mutant version of attB; recombination site for the Gateway® BP reaction BP Clonase™
   5941..6621    +  CDS            Nbr (fragment): MUT7_DROME - Experimental evidence at protein level: Swiss-Prot protein existence level 1. Possesses 3'-5' exoribonuclease activity. Required for 3'-end trimming of AGO1-bound miRNAs, in particular multiple-isoform miRNAs, which represents a critical step in miRNA maturation. From Drosophila melanogaster (Fruit fly).
   6641..14      -  protein_bind   attB2 (across the origin): mutant version of attB; recombination site for the Gateway® BP reaction BP Clonase™
