[The description below was written by a language model from this plasmid's Addgene catalogue record and pLannotate feature annotations shown in this document.]
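Description:
pAFMW-Nbr[C399-625] is an insect expression plasmid of about 6.7 kb, built on the pAFMW Gateway destination backbone and intended for expressing a tagged fragment of the Drosophila melanogaster protein Nibbler (Nbr) in S2 cells. It is propagated in E. coli through a high-copy ColE1/pUC-type origin and selected with ampicillin via the β-lactamase gene. No marker for selection in insect cells is annotated, which suggests transient transfection or co-selection with a separate plasmid, although the record does not say so.

Expression is driven by the strong, constitutive Drosophila actin 5C (Ac5) promoter. Downstream of it lies an N-terminal tag block consisting of a 3xFLAG epitope followed by six Myc epitope repeats. This is followed by the Nibbler coding fragment, flanked by attB1 and attB2 sites that are the scars of the Gateway recombination used to insert it. The transcript is processed using SV40-derived 3' sequences, including the small t antigen intron and the SV40 polyadenylation signal. The short small t, large T, NLS, λ Exo and lacI matches in the feature table appear to be remnants of these SV40 and backbone sequences rather than functional parts.

The insert is annotated as a partial Nbr coding sequence, and the construct name indicates the C-terminal domain spanning residues 399–625. Nibbler is a 3'-5' exoribonuclease that trims the 3' ends of AGO1-bound microRNAs during their maturation. This plasmil is one of a series of FLAG-tagged Nibbler variants, and the tags allow detection or immunoprecipitation of the isolated C-terminal domain in structure-function studies of miRNA trimming.
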