Addgene plasmid #188587: pAFMW-Nbr[C399-625]
Purpose: Flag-tagged Nibbler variants expression in Drosophila S2 cells
Depositing lab: Stefan Ameres. Depositing organization: Institut fuer Molekulare Biotechnologie (IMBA). Publication: Structure-function analysis of microRNA 3'-end trimming by Nibbler. Xie W, Sowemimo I, Hayashi R, Wang J, Burkard TR, Brennecke J, Ameres SL, Patel DJ. Proc Natl Acad Sci U S A. 2020 Dec 1;117(48):30370-30379. doi: 10.1073/pnas.2018156117. Epub 2020 Nov 16. PubMed 33199607.
Backbone
  Vector backbone: pAFMW
  Vector type: Insect Expression
Growth in bacteria
  Bacterial resistance: Ampicillin, 100 μg/mL
  Growth temperature: 37°C
  Growth strain: DH5alpha
  Copy number: Unknown
Gene/Insert
  Gene/Insert name: Nibbler C-terminal domain
  Species: D. melanogaster (fly)
  Tag / fusion protein: FLAG-Myc (N terminal on insert)
  Cloning method: Gateway Cloning
Terms and licenses: Academic/Nonprofit Terms; Industry Terms: Not Available to Industry
How to cite: pAFMW-Nbr[C399-625] was a gift from Stefan Ameres (Addgene plasmid # 188587 ; http://n2t.net/addgene:188587 ; RRID:Addgene_188587)
